Addgene plasmid #235207: FLAG-GRP78-G227D
Purpose: Expresses GRP78 with G227D mutation in mammalian cells
Depositing lab: Amy Shiu Lee. Depositing organization: University of Southern California. Publication: Characterization and mechanism of stress-induced translocation of 78-kilodalton glucose-regulated protein (GRP78) to the cell surface. Tsai YL, Zhang Y, Tseng CC, Stanciauskas R, Pinaud F, Lee AS. J Biol Chem. 2015 Mar 27;290(13):8049-64. doi: 10.1074/jbc.M114.618736. Epub 2015 Feb 11. PubMed 25673690.
Backbone
  Vector backbone: pcDNA3.1
  Backbone size w/o insert (bp): 5500
  Total vector size (bp): 9599
  Vector type: Mammalian Expression
  Selectable markers: Neomycin (select with G418)
Growth in bacteria
  Bacterial resistance: Ampicillin, 100 μg/mL
  Growth temperature: 37°C
  Growth strain: DH5alpha
  Copy number: Unknown
Gene/Insert
  Gene/Insert name: 78-kDa glucose-regulated protein (alt names: GRP78; BiP; HSPA5)
  Species: H. sapiens (human)
  Insert size (bp): 4200
  Mutation: Change Glycine 227 to Aspartic Acid
  GenBank ID: NM_005347.5
  Entrez Gene: HSPA5 (a.k.a. BIP, GRP78, HEL-S-89n)
  Tag / fusion protein: FLAG (N terminal on insert)
Terms and licenses: Academic/Nonprofit Terms; Industry Terms: Not Available to Industry
How to cite: FLAG-GRP78-G227D was a gift from Amy Shiu Lee (Addgene plasmid # 235207 ; http://n2t.net/addgene:235207 ; RRID:Addgene_235207)
