[The description below was written by a language model from this plasmid's Addgene catalogue record and pLannotate feature annotations shown in this document.]
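Description:
FLAG-GRP78-G227D is a mammalian expression plasmid built on the pcDNA3.1 backbone that drives production of human GRP78 (also called BiP or HSPA5), the 78-kDa glucose-regulated chaperone, carrying a glycine-to-aspartate substitution at residue 227. The catalogue lists a FLAG epitope at the N-terminal end of the insert, although the automated annotation does not call out the tag as a separate feature. Transcription comes from the human cytomegalovirus immediate-early enhancer and promoter and is terminated by the bovine growth hormone polyadenylation signal. The HSPA5 coding sequence is preceded by a stretch annotated as a fragment of the BiP IRES, which suggests that part of the native 5' untranslated region was carried over with the cDNA. Flanking T7 and SP6 promoters allow in vitro transcription or serve as sequencing landmarks. A short match to an HIV-1 LTR just after the CMV promoter is probably an annotation artefact rather than a functional viral element.

For propagation in E. coli the plasmid has a high-copy ColE1/pUC-type origin and an ampicillin resistance gene with its own promoter, plus an f1 origin for single-stranded DNA production. An SV40 early promoter drives the neomycin phosphotransferase gene, followed by an SV40 polyadenylation signal, permitting G418 selection of stably transfected mammalian cells. The sequenced record is about 7.6 kb, noticeably shorter than the roughly 9.6 kb total and 4.2 kb insert size given in the catalogue fields, and the annotated coding region spans about 2 kb; the record does not explain this difference. The associated work concerns stress-induced relocation of GRP78 to the cell surface, and the tagged mutant is suited to such expression and localisation studies. The functional consequence of G227D is not stated in the record.
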