Features (pLannotate 1.2.2; 22 found; start..end, strand, type, name):
     28..80      -  misc_feature   bom (fragment): basis of mobility region from pBR322
    235..614     +  enhancer       CMV enhancer: human cytomegalovirus immediate early enhancer
    615..818     +  promoter       CMV promoter: human cytomegalovirus (CMV) immediate early promoter
    814..847     +  LTR            5' LTR (truncated) (fragment): truncated 5' long terminal repeat (LTR) from HIV-1
    863..881     +  promoter       T7 promoter: promoter for bacteriophage T7 RNA polymerase
    902..1147    +  ncRNA          IRES Bip (fragment): Accession: RF00223 - bip internal ribosome entry site (IRES)
   1116..3101    +  CDS            HSPA5: BIP_HUMAN - Also known as GRP78 From Homo sapiens (Human).
   3190..3208    -  promoter       SP6 promoter: promoter for bacteriophage SP6 RNA polymerase
   3234..3458    +  polyA_signal   bGH poly(A) signal: bovine growth hormone polyadenylation signal
   3462..3483    +  promoter       SV40 promoter (fragment): SV40 enhancer and early promoter
   3504..3932    +  rep_origin     f1 ori (sequence partly withheld): f1 bacteriophage origin of replication; arrow indicates direction of (+) strand synthesis
   3946..4275    +  promoter       SV40 promoter: SV40 enhancer and early promoter
   4342..5133    +  CDS            neo: KKA2_KLEPN - Also known as kan, nptII. Experimental evidence at protein level: Swiss-Prot protein existence level 1. Resistance to kanamycin, neomycin, paromomycin, ribostamycin, butirosin and gentamicin B. From Klebsiella pneumoniae.
   5157..5315    +  CDS            ble (fragment): BLE_KLEPN - Experimental evidence at protein level: Swiss-Prot protein existence level 1. Binding protein with a strong affinity to the bleomycin family of antibiotics. Binds to CL990; an antimitotic-antibiotic compound. From Klebsiella pneumoniae.
   5310..5431    +  polyA_signal   SV40 poly(A) signal: SV40 polyadenylation signal
   5504..5520    -  protein_bind   lac operator: The lac repressor binds to the lac operator to inhibit transcription in E. coli. This inhibition can be relieved by adding lactose or isopropyl-β-D-thiogalactopyranoside (IPTG). lac repressor encoded by lacI
   5528..5558    -  promoter       lac promoter: promoter for the E. coli lac operon
   5573..5594    -  protein_bind   CAP binding site: CAP binding activates transcription in the presence of cAMP. E. coli catabolite activator protein
   5607..5699    -  CDS            lacI (fragment): lac repressor; lacI; The lac repressor binds to the lac operator to inhibit transcription in E. coli. This inhibition can be relieved by adding lactose or isopropyl-β-D-thiogalactopyranoside (IPTG).
   5882..6470    -  rep_origin     ori: high-copy-number ColE1/pMB1/pBR322/pUC origin of replication
   6641..7501    -  CDS            AmpR: β-lactamase; bla; confers resistance to ampicillin, carbenicillin, and related antibiotics
   7502..7606    -  promoter       AmpR promoter: bla
>Addgene plasmid #235207 | FLAG-GRP78-G227D | addgene full sequence | sequence record 472960 | Addgene NGS Result
GACGGATCGGGAGATCTCCCGATCCCCTATGGTGCACTCTCAGTACAATCTGCTCTGATGCCGCATAGTT
AAGCCAGTATCTGCTCCCTGCTTGTGTGTTGGAGGTCGCTGAGTAGTGCGCGAGCAAAATTTAAGCTACA
ACAAGGCAAGGCTTGACCGACAATTGCATGAAGAATCTGCTTAGGGTTAGGCGTTTTGCGCTGCTTCGCG
ATGTACGGGCCAGATATACGCGTTGACATTGATTATTGACTAGTTATTAATAGTAATCAATTACGGGGTC
ATTAGTTCATAGCCCATATATGGAGTTCCGCGTTACATAACTTACGGTAAATGGCCCGCCTGGCTGACCG
CCCAACGACCCCCGCCCATTGACGTCAATAATGACGTATGTTCCCATAGTAACGCCAATAGGGACTTTCC
ATTGACGTCAATGGGTGGAGTATTTACGGTAAACTGCCCACTTGGCAGTACATCAAGTGTATCATATGCC
AAGTACGCCCCCTATTGACGTCAATGACGGTAAATGGCCCGCCTGGCATTATGCCCAGTACATGACCTTA
TGGGACTTTCCTACTTGGCAGTACATCTACGTATTAGTCATCGCTATTACCATGGTGATGCGGTTTTGGC
AGTACATCAATGGGCGTGGATAGCGGTTTGACTCACGGGGATTTCCAAGTCTCCACCCCATTGACGTCAA
TGGGAGTTTGTTTTGGCACCAAAATCAACGGGACTTTCCAAAATGTCGTAACAACTCCGCCCCATTGACG
CAAATGGGCGGTAGGCGTGTACGGTGGGAGGTCTATATAAGCAGAGCTCTCTGGCTAACTAGAGAACCCA
CTGCTTACTGGCTTATCGAAATTAATACGACTCACTATAGGGAGACCCAAGCTTGGTACCGAGCTCGGAT
CCCAGCACAGACAGATTGACCTATTGGGGTGTTTCGCGAGTGTGAGAGGGAAGCGCCGCGGCCTGTATTT
CTAGACCTGCCCTTCGCCTGGTTCGTGGCGCCTTGTGACCCCGGGCCCCTGCCGCCTGCAAGTCGGAAAT
TGCGCTGTGCTCCTGTGCTACGGCCTGTGGCTGGACTGCCTGCTGCTGCCCAACTGGCTGGCAAGATGAA
GCTCTCCCTGGTGGCCGCGATGCTGCTGCTGCTCAGCGCGGCGCGGGCCGACTACAAAGATGACGATGAC
AAGGAGGAGGAGGACAAGAAGGAGGACGTGGGCACGGTGGTCGGCATCGACCTGGGGACCACCTACTCCT
GCGTCGGCGTGTTCAAGAACGGCCGCGTGGAGATCATCGCCAACGATCAGGGCAACCGCATCACGCCGTC
CTATGTCGCCTTCACTCCTGAAGGGGAACGTCTGATTGGCGATGCCGCCAAGAACCAGCTCACCTCCAAC
CCCGAGAACACGGTCTTTGACGCCAAGCGGCTCATCGGCCGCACGTGGAATGACCCGTCTGTGCAGCAGG
ACATCAAGTTCTTGCCGTTCAAGGTGGTTGAAAAGAAAACTAAACCATACATTCAAGTTGATATTGGAGG
TGGGCAAACAAAGACATTTGCTCCTGAAGAAATTTCTGCCATGGTTCTCACTAAAATGAAAGAAACCGCT
GAGGCTTATTTGGGAAAGAAGGTTACCCATGCAGTTGTTACTGTACCAGCCTATTTTAATGATGCCCAAC
GCCAAGCAACCAAAGACGCTGGAACTATTGCTGGCCTAAATGTTATGAGGATCATCAACGAGCCTACGGC
AGCTGCTATTGCTTATGGCCTGGATAAGAGGGAGGGGGAGAAGAACATCCTGGTGTTTGACCTGGGTGAC
GGAACCTTCGATGTGTCTCTTCTCACCATTGACAATGGTGTCTTCGAAGTTGTGGCCACTAATGGAGATA
CTCATCTGGGTGGAGAAGACTTTGACCAGCGTGTCATGGAACACTTCATCAAACTGTACAAAAAGAAGAC
GGGCAAAGATGTCAGGAAAGACAATAGAGCTGTGCAGAAACTCCGGCGCGAGGTAGAAAAGGCCAAACGG
GCCCTGTCTTCTCAGCATCAAGCAAGAATTGAAATTGAGTCCTTCTATGAAGGAGAAGACTTTTCTGAGA
CCCTGACTCGGGCCAAATTTGAAGAGCTCAACATGGATCTGTTCCGGTCTACTATGAAGCCCGTCCAGAA
AGTGTTGGAAGATTCTGATTTGAAGAAGTCTGATATTGATGAAATTGTTCTTGTTGGTGGCTCGACTCGA
ATTCCAAAGATTCAGCAACTGGTTAAAGAGTTCTTCAATGGCAAGGAACCATCCCGTGGCATAAACCCAG
ATGAAGCTGTAGCGTATGGTGCTGCTGTCCAGGCTGGTGTGCTCTCTGGTGATCAAGATACAGGTGACCT
GGTACTGCTTGATGTATGTCCCCTTACACTTGGTATTGAAACTGTGGGAGGTGTCATGACCAAACTGATT
CCAAGGAACACAGTGGTGCCTACCAAGAAGTCTCAGATCTTTTCTACAGCTTCTGATAATCAACCAACTG
TTACAATCAAGGTCTATGAAGGTGAAAGACCCCTGACAAAAGACAATCATCTTCTGGGTACATTTGATCT
GACTGGAATTCCTCCTGCTCCTCGTGGGGTCCCACAGATTGAAGTCACCTTTGAGATAGATGTGAATGGT
ATTCTTCGAGTGACAGCTGAAGACAAGGGTACAGGGAACAAAAATAAGATCACAATCACCAATGACCAGA
ATCGCCTGACACCTGAAGAAATCGAAAGGATGGTTAATGATGCTGAGAAGTTTGCTGAGGAAGACAAAAA
GCTCAAGGAGCGCATTGATACTAGAAATGAGTTGGAAAGCTATGCCTATTCTCTAAAGAATCAGATTGGA
GATAAAGAAAAGCTGGGAGGTAAACTTTCCTCTGAAGATAAGGAGACCATGGAAAAAGCTGTAGAAGAAA
AGATTGAATGGCTGGAAAGCCACCAAGATGCTGACATTGAAGACTTCAAAGCTAAGAAGAAGGAACTGGA
AGAAATTGTTCAACCAATTATCAGCAAACTCTATGGAAGTGCAGGCCCTCCCCCAACTGGTGAAGAGGAT
ACAGCAGAAAAAGATGAGTTGTAGACACTGATCTGCTAGTGCTGTAATATTGTAAATACTGGACTCAGGA
ACTTTTGTTAGGCTCGAGCATGCATCTAGAGGGCCCTATTCTATAGTGTCACCTAAATGCTAGAGCTCGC
TGATCAGCCTCGACTGTGCCTTCTAGTTGCCAGCCATCTGTTGTTTGCCCCTCCCCCGTGCCTTCCTTGA
CCCTGGAAGGTGCCACTCCCACTGTCCTTTCCTAATAAAATGAGGAAATTGCATCGCATTGTCTGAGTAG
GTGTCATTCTATTCTGGGGGGTGGGGTGGGGCAGGACAGCAAGGGGGAGGATTGGGAAGACAATAGCAGG
CATGCTGGGGATGCGGTGGGCTCTATGGCTTCTGAGGCGGAAAGAACCAGCTGGGGCTCTAGGGGGTATC
CCC
[124 nt withheld, positions 3504-3627]
C
[91 nt withheld, positions 3629-3719]
A
[49 nt withheld, positions 3721-3769]
CCTTTGACGTTGGAGTCCACGTTCTTT
[37 nt withheld, positions 3797-3833]
ACCCTATCTCGGTCTATTCTTTTGATTTATAAGGGATTTTGCCGATTTCGGCCTATTGGTTAAAAAATGA
GCTGATTTAACAAAAATTTAACGCGAATTAATTCTGTGGAATGTGTGTCAGTTAGGGTGTGGAAAGTCCC
CAGGCTCCCCAGCAGGCAGAAGTATGCAAAGCATGCATCTCAATTAGTCAGCAACCAGGTGTGGAAAGTC
CCCAGGCTCCCCAGCAGGCAGAAGTATGCAAAGCATGCATCTCAATTAGTCAGCAACCATAGTCCCGCCC
CTAACTCCGCCCATCCCGCCCCTAACTCCGCCCAGTTCCGCCCATTCTCCGCCCCATGGCTGACTAATTT
TTTTTATTTATGCAGAGGCCGAGGCCGCCTCTGCCTCTGAGCTATTCCAGAAGTAGTGAGGAGGCTTTTT
TGGAGGCCTAGGCTTTTGCAAAAAGCTCCCGGGAGCTTGTATATCCATTTTCGGATCTGATCAAGAGACA
GGATGAGGATCGTTTCGCATGATTGAACAAGATGGATTGCACGCAGGTTCTCCGGCCGCTTGGGTGGAGA
GGCTATTCGGCTATGACTGGGCACAACAGACAATCGGCTGCTCTGATGCCGCCGTGTTCCGGCTGTCAGC
GCAGGGGCGCCCGGTTCTTTTTGTCAAGACCGACCTGTCCGGTGCCCTGAATGAACTGCAGGACGAGGCA
GCGCGGCTATCGTGGCTGGCCACGACGGGCGTTCCTTGCGCAGCTGTGCTCGACGTTGTCACTGAAGCGG
GAAGGGACTGGCTGCTATTGGGCGAAGTGCCGGGGCAGGATCTCCTGTCATCTCACCTTGCTCCTGCCGA
GAAAGTATCCATCATGGCTGATGCAATGCGGCGGCTGCATACGCTTGATCCGGCTACCTGCCCATTCGAC
CACCAAGCGAAACATCGCATCGAGCGAGCACGTACTCGGATGGAAGCCGGTCTTGTCGATCAGGATGATC
TGGACGAAGAGCATCAGGGGCTCGCGCCAGCCGAACTGTTCGCCAGGCTCAAGGCGCGCATGCCCGACGG
CGAGGATCTCGTCGTGACCCATGGCGATGCCTGCTTGCCGAATATCATGGTGGAAAATGGCCGCTTTTCT
GGATTCATCGACTGTGGCCGGCTGGGTGTGGCGGACCGCTATCAGGACATAGCGTTGGCTACCCGTGATA
TTGCTGAAGAGCTTGGCGGCGAATGGGCTGACCGCTTCCTCGTGCTTTACGGTATCGCCGCTCCCGATTC
GCAGCGCATCGCCTTCTATCGCCTTCTTGACGAGTTCTTCTGAGCGGGACTCTGGGGTTCGAAATGACCG
ACCAAGCGACGCCCAACCTGCCATCACGAGATTTCGATTCCACCGCCGCCTTCTATGAAAGGTTGGGCTT
CGGAATCGTTTTCCGGGACGCCGGCTGGATGATCCTCCAGCGCGGGGATCTCATGCTGGAGTTCTTCGCC
CACCCCAACTTGTTTATTGCAGCTTATAATGGTTACAAATAAAGCAATAGCATCACAAATTTCACAAATA
AAGCATTTTTTTCACTGCATTCTAGTTGTGGTTTGTCCAAACTCATCAATGTATCTTATCATGTCTGTAT
ACCGTCGACCTCTAGCTAGAGCTTGGCGTAATCATGGTCATAGCTGTTTCCTGTGTGAAATTGTTATCCG
CTCACAATTCCACACAACATACGAGCCGGAAGCATAAAGTGTAAAGCCTGGGGTGCCTAATGAGTGAGCT
AACTCACATTAATTGCGTTGCGCTCACTGCCCGCTTTCCAGTCGGGAAACCTGTCGTGCCAGCTGCATTA
ATGAATCGGCCAACGCGCGGGGAGAGGCGGTTTGCGTATTGGGCGCTCTTCCGCTTCCTCGCTCACTGAC
TCGCTGCGCTCGGTCGTTCGGCTGCGGCGAGCGGTATCAGCTCACTCAAAGGCGGTAATACGGTTATCCA
CAGAATCAGGGGATAACGCAGGAAAGAACATGTGAGCAAAAGGCCAGCAAAAGGCCAGGAACCGTAAAAA
GGCCGCGTTGCTGGCGTTTTTCCATAGGCTCCGCCCCCCTGACGAGCATCACAAAAATCGACGCTCAAGT
CAGAGGTGGCGAAACCCGACAGGACTATAAAGATACCAGGCGTTTCCCCCTGGAAGCTCCCTCGTGCGCT
CTCCTGTTCCGACCCTGCCGCTTACCGGATACCTGTCCGCCTTTCTCCCTTCGGGAAGCGTGGCGCTTTC
TCATAGCTCACGCTGTAGGTATCTCAGTTCGGTGTAGGTCGTTCGCTCCAAGCTGGGCTGTGTGCACGAA
CCCCCCGTTCAGCCCGACCGCTGCGCCTTATCCGGTAACTATCGTCTTGAGTCCAACCCGGTAAGACACG
ACTTATCGCCACTGGCAGCAGCCACTGGTAACAGGATTAGCAGAGCGAGGTATGTAGGCGGTGCTACAGA
GTTCTTGAAGTGGTGGCCTAACTACGGCTACACTAGAAGAACAGTATTTGGTATCTGCGCTCTGCTGAAG
CCAGTTACCTTCGGAAAAAGAGTTGGTAGCTCTTGATCCGGCAAACAAACCACCGCTGGTAGCGGTGGTT
TTTTTGTTTGCAAGCAGCAGATTACGCGCAGAAAAAAAGGATCTCAAGAAGATCCTTTGATCTTTTCTAC
GGGGTCTGACGCTCAGTGGAACGAAAACTCACGTTAAGGGATTTTGGTCATGAGATTATCAAAAAGGATC
TTCACCTAGATCCTTTTAAATTAAAAATGAAGTTTTAAATCAATCTAAAGTATATATGAGTAAACTTGGT
CTGACAGTTACCAATGCTTAATCAGTGAGGCACCTATCTCAGCGATCTGTCTATTTCGTTCATCCATAGT
TGCCTGACTCCCCGTCGTGTAGATAACTACGATACGGGAGGGCTTACCATCTGGCCCCAGTGCTGCAATG
ATACCGCGAGACCCACGCTCACCGGCTCCAGATTTATCAGCAATAAACCAGCCAGCCGGAAGGGCCGAGC
GCAGAAGTGGTCCTGCAACTTTATCCGCCTCCATCCAGTCTATTAATTGTTGCCGGGAAGCTAGAGTAAG
TAGTTCGCCAGTTAATAGTTTGCGCAACGTTGTTGCCATTGCTACAGGCATCGTGGTGTCACGCTCGTCG
TTTGGTATGGCTTCATTCAGCTCCGGTTCCCAACGATCAAGGCGAGTTACATGATCCCCCATGTTGTGCA
AAAAAGCGGTTAGCTCCTTCGGTCCTCCGATCGTTGTCAGAAGTAAGTTGGCCGCAGTGTTATCACTCAT
GGTTATGGCAGCACTGCATAATTCTCTTACTGTCATGCCATCCGTAAGATGCTTTTCTGTGACTGGTGAG
TACTCAACCAAGTCATTCTGAGAATAGTGTATGCGGCGACCGAGTTGCTCTTGCCCGGCGTCAATACGGG
ATAATACCGCGCCACATAGCAGAACTTTAAAAGTGCTCATCATTGGAAAACGTTCTTCGGGGCGAAAACT
CTCAAGGATCTTACCGCTGTTGAGATCCAGTTCGATGTAACCCACTCGTGCACCCAACTGATCTTCAGCA
TCTTTTACTTTCACCAGCGTTTCTGGGTGAGCAAAAACAGGAAGGCAAAATGCCGCAAAAAAGGGAATAA
GGGCGACACGGAAATGTTGAATACTCATACTCTTCCTTTTTCAATATTATTGAAGCATTTATCAGGGTTA
TTGTCTCATGAGCGGATACATATTTGAATGTATTTAGAAAAATAAACAAATAGGGGTTCCGCGCACATTT
CCCCGAAAAGTGCCACCTGACGTC
